>Addgene plasmid #58263 | pLVX-FADD-DD | depositor partial sequence | sequence record 89703 | pLVX-FADD-DD sequence 1226 bps
NNNNNNANNNNNNNNNNTTNNNNNANNNNNNNNNNNNNNNNNNNNNNNNNNNNCNNTNTNNNTNNNNNNN
NNCNNNNNNNNNANGGNNNNNNNNNNNNNNNNNNNNNANNANNNNTGNNNNNNNNNNNNNGNNNGNNNAT
TNNNTAGTNANGNNNNNGNCNNNNTCGNCTTNNAANNAAAAGGGGNNNGGGGGGTNCAGTGCAGGGGAAA
GNNNGTAGACANATAGNACAGACATNCAAACTAAAGAATTACAAAACAAATTNCAAAAATTCAAAATTTC
GGGTTTATTACAGGGACAGCAGAGATCCAGTTTATCGATAAGCTTGGGAGTTCCGCGTTACATAACTTAC
GGTAAATGGCCCGCCTGGCTGACCGCCCAACGACCCCCGCCCATTGACGTCAATAATGACGTATGTTCCC
ATAGTAACGCCAATAGGGACTTTCCATTGACGTCAATGGGTGGAGTATTTACGGTAAACTGCCCACTTGG
CAGTACATCAAGTGTATCATATGCCAAGTACGCCCCCTATTGACGTCAATGACGGTAAATGGCCCGCCTG
GCATTATGCCCAGTACATGACCTTATGGGACTTTCCTACTTGGCAGTACATCTACGTATTAGTCATCGCT
ATTACCATGGTGATGCGGTTTTGGCAGTACATCAATGGGCGTGGATAGCGGTTTGACTCACGGGGATTTC
CAAGTCTCCACCCCATTGACGTCAATGGGAGTTTGTTTTGGCACCAAAATCAACGGGACTTTCCAAAATG
TCGTAACAACTCCGCCCCATTGACGCAAATGGGCGGTAGGCGTGTACGGTGGGAGGTCTATATAAGCAGA
GCTCGTTTAGTGAACCGTCAGATCGCCTGGAGACGCCATCCACGCTGTTTTGACCTCCATAGAAGACACC
GACTCTACTAGAGGATCTATTTCCGGTGAATTCCTCGAGCTCAAGCTTCGAATTCGTCGACGACTTCGAG
GCGGGGGCGGCGGCCGGGGCCGCGCCTGGGGAAGAAGACCTGTGTGCAGCATTTAACGTCATATGTGATA
ATGTGGGGAAAGATTGGAGAAGGCTGGCTCGTCAGCTCAAAGTCTCAGACACCAAGATNGACAGCATCGA
GGACAGATACCCCCGCAACCTGACAGNNNNNNNGCGGGAGTCACTGAGAATCTGGAAGAACACAGAGAAG
GAGAACGCAACAGNNGCCNNCCNGNNNNNNNNNNNN
