>Addgene plasmid #58263 | pLVX-FADD-DD | addgene partial sequence | sequence record 93915 | LNCX 5'-AGCTCGTTTAGTGAACCGTCAGATC-3'
TTTTGACCTCCATAGAAGACACCGACTCTACTAGAGGATCTATTTCCGGTGAATTCCTCGAGCTCAAGCT
TCGAATTCGTCGACGACTTCGAGGCGGGGGCGGCGGCCGGGGCCGCGCCTGGGGAAGAAGACCTGTGTGC
AGCATTTAACGTCATATGTGATAATGTGGGGAAAGATTGGAGAAGGCTGGCTCGTCAGCTCAAAGTCTCA
GACACCAAGATCGACAGCATCGAGGACAGATACCCCCGCAACCTGACAGAGCGTGTGCGGGAGTCACTGA
GAATCTGGAAGAACACAGAGAAGGAGAACGCAACAGTGGCCCACCTGGTGGGGGCTCTCAGGTCCTGCCA
GATGAACCTGGTGGCTGACCTGGTACAAGAGGTTCAGCAGGCCCGTGACCTCCAGAACAGGAGTGGGGCC
ATGTCCCCGATGTCATGGAACTCAGACGCATCTACCTCCGAAGCGTCCTGAGGATCCC
