>Addgene plasmid #58263 | pLVX-FADD-DD | addgene partial sequence | sequence record 93924 | pCDH-rev 5'-GCATTCCTTTGGCGAGAG-3'
GGGCCAGGTTTCCGGGCCCTCACATTGCCAAAAGACGGCAATATGGTGGAAAATAACATATAGACAAACG
CACACCGGCCTTATTCCAAGCGGCTTCGGCCAGTAACGTTAGGGGGGGGGGAGGGAGAGGGGCGGGATCC
TCAGGACGCTTCGGAGGTAGATGCGTCTGAGTTCCATGACATCGGGGACATGGCCCCACTCCTGTTCTGG
AGGTCACGGGCCTGCTGAACCTCTTGTACCAGGTCAGCCACCAGGTTCATCTGGCAGGACCTGAGAGCCC
CCACCAGGTGGGCCACTGTTGCGTTCTCCTTCTCTGTGTTCTTCCAGATTCTCAGTGACTCCCGCACACG
CTCTGTCAGGTTGCGGGGGTATCTGTCCTC
