[The description below was written by a language model from this plasmid's Addgene catalogue record.]
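Description:
pLVX-FADD-DD is a lentiviral mammalian expression plasmid built on the Clontech pLVX-IRES-Hygro backbone, with a total size of about 8.9 kb. It is propagated in bacteria under ampicillin selection, and the recommended host is a recombination-deficient strain of the kind commonly used to keep the repeated LTR sequences of lentiviral vectors stable. Copy number is not recorded. In mammalian cells, transduced populations are selected with hygromycin. As the backbone name indicates, the hygromycin resistance gene lies downstream of an IRES, so that the gene of interest and the marker are translated from a single bicistronic transcript and drug resistance is linked to insert expression. The promoter driving this transcript is not stated in the record, and no feature table is available to confirm the individual viral and regulatory elements.

The insert is a 405 bp fragment of human FADD (also known as MORT1), cloned between XhoI and BamHI sites that both remain intact. It encodes FADD-DD, a truncated protein that, according to the record, retains the death domain (listed there as residues 30–124) but lacks the death effector domain through which FADD binds caspase-8. Such a truncation is generally used as a dominant-negative: it can still associate with death receptors through the death domain but cannot recruit caspase-8, which blocks death-receptor-mediated apoptotic signalling. No epitope tag or reporter is recorded. The construct is intended for stable expression of this truncated FADD in mammalian cells. It was deposited in connection with a study of cancer cell survival and vascular co-option in brain metastasis, and part of it derives from a plasmid made in another laboratory.
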