Addgene plasmid #58263: pLVX-FADD-DD
Purpose: Lentiviral vector for expressing a truncated form of FADD (lack of death effector domain) in mammalian cells
Depositing lab: Joan Massague. Depositing organization: Memorial Sloan-Kettering Cancer Center. Publication: Serpins promote cancer cell survival and vascular co-option in brain metastasis. Valiente M, Obenauf AC, Jin X, Chen Q, Zhang XH, Lee DJ, Chaft JE, Kris MG, Huse JT, Brogi E, Massague J. Cell. 2014 Feb 27;156(5):1002-16. doi: 10.1016/j.cell.2014.01.040. PubMed 24581498.
Backbone
  Vector backbone: pLVX-IRES-Hygro
  Backbone manufacturer: Clontech
  Backbone size w/o insert (bp): 8519
  Total vector size (bp): 8924
  Vector type: Mammalian Expression, Lentiviral
  Selectable markers: Hygromycin
Growth in bacteria
  Bacterial resistance: Ampicillin, 100 μg/mL
  Growth temperature: 37°C
  Growth strain: Stbl3
  Copy number: Unknown
Gene/Insert
  Gene/Insert name: FADD
  Species: H. sapiens (human)
  Insert size (bp): 405
  Mutation: version of FADD (FADD-DD) that contains the FADD death domain (aa30-124), but lacks the death effector domain that binds to caspase-8
  GenBank ID: NM_003824.3
  Entrez Gene: FADD (a.k.a. GIG3, IMD90, MORT1)
  Cloning method: Restriction Enzyme; 5′ cloning site XhoI (not destroyed); 3′ cloning site BamHI (not destroyed)
  Sequencing primers: 5′ GCAGAGCTCGTTTAGTGAACC
Resource information
  A portion of this plasmid was derived from a plasmid made by: Andrew M. Thorburn Professor and Vice Chair, Dept. of Pharmacology University of Colorado Denver Department of Pharmacology
Terms and licenses: Academic/Nonprofit Terms; Industry Terms: Not Available to Industry
How to cite: pLVX-FADD-DD was a gift from Joan Massague (Addgene plasmid # 58263 ; http://n2t.net/addgene:58263 ; RRID:Addgene_58263)
